Addgene plasmid #77225: CAMK4 gRNA (BRDN0001147830)
Purpose: 3rd generation lentiviral gRNA plasmid targeting human CAMK4
Depositing lab: John Doench & David Root. Depositing organization: Broad Institute. Publication: Optimized sgRNA design to maximize activity and minimize off-target effects of CRISPR-Cas9. Doench JG, Fusi N, Sullender M, Hegde M, Vaimberg EW, Donovan KF, Smith I, Tothova Z, Wilen C, Orchard R, Virgin HW, Listgarten J, Root DE. Nat Biotechnol. 2016 Jan 18. doi: 10.1038/nbt.3437. PubMed 26780180.
Backbone
  Vector backbone: lentiGuide-Puro
  Backbone manufacturer: Zhang Lab (Addgene plasmid # 52963)
  Vector type: Mammalian Expression, Lentiviral, CRISPR
  Selectable markers: Puromycin
Growth in bacteria
  Bacterial resistance: Ampicillin, 100 μg/mL
  Growth temperature: 37°C
  Growth strain: DH5alpha
  Copy number: High Copy
Gene/Insert
  Gene/Insert name: CAMK4 (alt names: CAMK4; NM_001744.4)
  gRNA/shRNA sequence: GTCCCGGATTACTGGATCGA
  Species: H. sapiens (human)
  Entrez Gene: CAMK4 (a.k.a. CaMK IV, CaMK-GR, CaMKIV, caMK)
  Promoter: hU6
  Cloning method: Unknown
  Sequencing primers: 5′ U6-F; 3′ pS2-R
Terms and licenses: Academic/Nonprofit Terms; Industry Terms: Not Available to Industry
Depositor comments: The gRNA was designed to target the following Genbank reference sequence(s): NM_001744.4. Note that this plasmid does NOT contain Cas9. It should be used in conjunction with lentiCas9-Blast (Addgene #52962) or otherwise with cell lines already expressing Cas9. Browse the full kinome gRNA library at http://www.addgene.org/pooled-library/broadgpp-human-kinome/ or visit http://www.broadinstitute.org/rnai/public/ for detailed protocols and information.
How to cite: CAMK4 gRNA (BRDN0001147830) was a gift from John Doench & David Root (Addgene plasmid # 77225 ; http://n2t.net/addgene:77225 ; RRID:Addgene_77225)
