[The description below was written by a language model from this plasmid's Addgene catalogue record and pLannotate feature annotations shown in this document.]
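Description:
CAMK4 gRNA (BRDN0001147830) is a third-generation lentiviral CRISPR guide plasmid built on the lentiGuide-Puro backbone. It carries a single guide RNA directed against human CAMK4, the gene for calcium/calmodulin-dependent protein kinase IV, and the guide was designed against reference transcript NM_001744.4. The 8.3 kb plasmid is propagated in E. coli through a high-copy ColE1/pUC-type origin with ampicillin selection (AmpR under its own bla promoter). It also retains an f1 origin, an SV40 origin and remnants of a lac/T7/T3 cloning region from the parental vector.

The lentiviral transfer cassette begins with an RSV promoter fused to a truncated HIV-1 5' LTR, which makes genomic RNA production Tat-independent. This is followed by the Ψ packaging signal with a partial gag sequence, and by the RRE for Rev-dependent nuclear export. Downstream, a human U6 RNA polymerase III promoter drives the CAMK4-specific spacer joined to the Streptococcus pyogenes Cas9 guide RNA scaffold. A cPPT/CTS element follows to aid nuclear import of the provirus. A second unit uses the EF-1α core promoter with intron A to express puromycin N-acetyltransferase, allowing puromycin selection of transduced mammalian cells. WPRE enhances transcript expression, and a self-inactivating ΔU3 3' LTR and an SV40 polyadenylation signal close the cassette.

The plasmid does not encode Cas9. It is meant to be used with a separate Cas9 lentiviral vector or in cells that already express Cas9, for Cas9-mediated targeting of CAMK4. It corresponds to one guide from a human kinome gRNA library developed alongside optimized sgRNA design rules.
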