Features (pLannotate 1.2.2; 29 found; start..end, strand, type, name):
     14..80      +  CDS            small t antigen (fragment): SV40 (simian virus 40) small t antigen
    106..317     +  promoter       EF-1α core promoter: core promoter for human elongation factor EF-1α
    318..1256    +  intron         EF-1α intron A: intron upstream of the start codon of human EF-1α
   1278..1877    +  CDS            PuroR (fragment): puromycin N-acetyltransferase; pac from Streptomyces; confers resistance to puromycin
   1893..2481    +  misc_feature   WPRE: woodchuck hepatitis virus posttranscriptional regulatory element
   2532..2551    +  misc_feature   cPPT/CTS (fragment): central polypurine tract and central termination sequence of HIV-1
   2553..2786    +  LTR            3' LTR (ΔU3): self-inactivating 3' long terminal repeat (LTR) from HIV-1
   2864..2985    +  polyA_signal   SV40 poly(A) signal: SV40 polyadenylation signal
   3025..3160    +  rep_origin     SV40 ori: SV40 origin of replication
   3181..3199    -  promoter       T7 promoter: promoter for bacteriophage T7 RNA polymerase
   3207..3362    +  CDS            lacZα (fragment): LacZα fragment of β-galactosidase; lacZ fragment
   3367..3795    +  rep_origin     f1 ori (sequence partly withheld): f1 bacteriophage origin of replication; arrow indicates direction of (+) strand synthesis
   3848..3952    +  promoter       AmpR promoter: bla
   3953..4813    +  CDS            AmpR: β-lactamase; bla; confers resistance to ampicillin, carbenicillin, and related antibiotics
   4984..5572    +  rep_origin     ori: high-copy-number ColE1/pMB1/pBR322/pUC origin of replication
   5755..5847    +  CDS            lacI (fragment): lac repressor; lacI; The lac repressor binds to the lac operator to inhibit transcription in E. coli. This inhibition can be relieved by adding lactose or isopropyl-β-D-thiogalactopyranoside (IPTG).
   5860..5881    +  protein_bind   CAP binding site: CAP binding activates transcription in the presence of cAMP. E. coli catabolite activator protein
   5896..5926    +  promoter       lac promoter: promoter for the E. coli lac operon
   5934..5950    +  protein_bind   lac operator: The lac repressor binds to the lac operator to inhibit transcription in E. coli. This inhibition can be relieved by adding lactose or isopropyl-β-D-thiogalactopyranoside (IPTG). lac repressor encoded by lacI
   5995..6013    +  promoter       T3 promoter: promoter for bacteriophage T3 RNA polymerase
   6041..6267    +  promoter       RSV promoter: Rous sarcoma virus enhancer/promoter
   6268..6448    +  LTR            5' LTR (truncated): truncated 5' long terminal repeat (LTR) from HIV-1
   6495..6620    +  misc_feature   HIV-1 Ψ: packaging signal of human immunodeficiency virus type 1
   6604..6967    +  CDS            HIV-1 gag (fragment): gag protein from human immunodeficiency virus 1; gag
   7113..7346    +  misc_feature   RRE: The Rev response element (RRE) of HIV-1 allows for Rev-dependent mRNA export from the nucleus to the cytoplasm.
   7723..7749    +  CDS            Rev (fragment): human immunodeficiency virus 1 (HIV-1) Rev protein; rev; enhances nuclear export of unspliced and incompletely spliced viral mRNAs
   7753..7993    +  promoter       U6 promoter: RNA polymerase III promoter for human U6 snRNA
   8023..8098    +  misc_RNA       gRNA scaffold: guide RNA scaffold for the Streptococcus pyogenes CRISPR/Cas9 system
   8154..8271    +  misc_feature   cPPT/CTS: central polypurine tract and central termination sequence of HIV-1
>Addgene plasmid #77225 | CAMK4 gRNA (BRDN0001147830) | addgene full sequence | sequence record 187354 | Addgene Assembled Sequence
CCCGGGTGCAAAGATGGATAAAGTTTTAAACAGAGAGGAATCTTTGCAGCTAATGGACCTTCTAGGTCTT
GAAAGGAGTGGGAATTGGCTCCGGTGCCCGTCAGTGGGCAGAGCGCACATCGCCCACAGTCCCCGAGAAG
TTGGGGGGAGGGGTCGGCAATTGATCCGGTGCCTAGAGAAGGTGGCGCGGGGTAAACTGGGAAAGTGATG
TCGTGTACTGGCTCCGCCTTTTTCCCGAGGGTGGGGGAGAACCGTATATAAGTGCAGTAGTCGCCGTGAA
CGTTCTTTTTCGCAACGGGTTTGCCGCCAGAACACAGGTAAGTGCCGTGTGTGGTTCCCGCGGGCCTGGC
CTCTTTACGGGTTATGGCCCTTGCGTGCCTTGAATTACTTCCACCTGGCTGCAGTACGTGATTCTTGATC
CCGAGCTTCGGGTTGGAAGTGGGTGGGAGAGTTCGAGGCCTTGCGCTTAAGGAGCCCCTTCGCCTCGTGC
TTGAGTTGAGGCCTGGCCTGGGCGCTGGGGCCGCCGCGTGCGAATCTGGTGGCACCTTCGCGCCTGTCTC
GCTGCTTTCGATAAGTCTCTAGCCATTTAAAATTTTTGATGACCTGCTGCGACGCTTTTTTTCTGGCAAG
ATAGTCTTGTAAATGCGGGCCAAGATCTGCACACTGGTATTTCGGTTTTTGGGGCCGCGGGCGGCGACGG
GGCCCGTGCGTCCCAGCGCACATGTTCGGCGAGGCGGGGCCTGCGAGCGCGGCCACCGAGAATCGGACGG
GGGTAGTCTCAAGCTGGCCGGCCTGCTCTGGTGCCTGGCCTCGCGCCGCCGTGTATCGCCCCGCCCTGGG
CGGCAAGGCTGGCCCGGTCGGCACCAGTTGCGTGAGCGGAAAGATGGCCGCTTCCCGGCCCTGCTGCAGG
GAGCTCAAAATGGAGGACGCGGCGCTCGGGAGAGCGGGCGGGTGAGTCACCCACACAAAGGAAAAGGGCC
TTTCCGTCCTCAGCCGTCGCTTCATGTGACTCCACGGAGTACCGGGCGCCGTCCAGGCACCTCGATTAGT
TCTCGAGCTTTTGGAGTACGTCGTCTTTAGGTTGGGGGGAGGGGTTTTATGCGATGGAGTTTCCCCACAC
TGAGTGGGTGGAGACTGAAGTTAGGCCAGCTTGGCACTTGATGTAATTCTCCTTGGAATTTGCCCTTTTT
GAGTTTGGATCTTGGTTCATTCTCAAGCCTCAGACAGTGGTTCAAAGTTTTTTTCTTCCATTTCAGGTGT
CGTGACGTACGGCCACCATGACCGAGTACAAGCCCACGGTGCGCCTCGCCACCCGCGACGACGTCCCCAG
GGCCGTACGCACCCTCGCCGCCGCGTTCGCCGACTACCCCGCCACGCGCCACACCGTCGATCCGGACCGC
CACATCGAGCGGGTCACCGAGCTGCAAGAACTCTTCCTCACGCGCGTCGGGCTCGACATCGGCAAGGTGT
GGGTCGCGGACGACGGCGCCGCCGTGGCGGTCTGGACCACGCCGGAGAGCGTCGAAGCGGGGGCGGTGTT
CGCCGAGATCGGCCCGCGCATGGCCGAGTTGAGCGGTTCCCGGCTGGCCGCGCAGCAACAGATGGAAGGC
CTCCTGGCGCCGCACCGGCCCAAGGAGCCCGCGTGGTTCCTGGCCACCGTCGGAGTCTCGCCCGACCACC
AGGGCAAGGGTCTGGGCAGCGCCGTCGTGCTCCCCGGAGTGGAGGCGGCCGAGCGCGCCGGGGTGCCCGC
CTTCCTGGAGACCTCCGCGCCCCGCAACCTCCCCTTCTACGAGCGGCTCGGCTTCACCGTCACCGCCGAC
GTCGAGGTGCCCGAAGGACCGCGCACCTGGTGCATGACCCGCAAGCCCGGTGCCTGAACGCGTTAAGTCG
ACAATCAACCTCTGGATTACAAAATTTGTGAAAGATTGACTGGTATTCTTAACTATGTTGCTCCTTTTAC
GCTATGTGGATACGCTGCTTTAATGCCTTTGTATCATGCTATTGCTTCCCGTATGGCTTTCATTTTCTCC
TCCTTGTATAAATCCTGGTTGCTGTCTCTTTATGAGGAGTTGTGGCCCGTTGTCAGGCAACGTGGCGTGG
TGTGCACTGTGTTTGCTGACGCAACCCCCACTGGTTGGGGCATTGCCACCACCTGTCAGCTCCTTTCCGG
GACTTTCGCTTTCCCCCTCCCTATTGCCACGGCGGAACTCATCGCCGCCTGCCTTGCCCGCTGCTGGACA
GGGGCTCGGCTGTTGGGCACTGACAATTCCGTGGTGTTGTCGGGGAAATCATCGTCCTTTCCTTGGCTGC
TCGCCTGTGTTGCCACCTGGATTCTGCGCGGGACGTCCTTCTGCTACGTCCCTTCGGCCCTCAATCCAGC
GGACCTTCCTTCCCGCGGCCTGCTGCCGGCTCTGCGGCCTCTTCCGCGTCTTCGCCTTCGCCCTCAGACG
AGTCGGATCTCCCTTTGGGCCGCCTCCCCGCGTCGACTTTAAGACCAATGACTTACAAGGCAGCTGTAGA
TCTTAGCCACTTTTTAAAAGAAAAGGGGGGACTGGAAGGGCTAATTCACTCCCAACGAAGACAAGATCTG
CTTTTTGCTTGTACTGGGTCTCTCTGGTTAGACCAGATCTGAGCCTGGGAGCTCTCTGGCTAACTAGGGA
ACCCACTGCTTAAGCCTCAATAAAGCTTGCCTTGAGTGCTTCAAGTAGTGTGTGCCCGTCTGTTGTGTGA
CTCTGGTAACTAGAGATCCCTCAGACCCTTTTAGTCAGTGTGGAAAATCTCTAGCAGTACGTATAGTAGT
TCATGTCATCTTATTATTCAGTATTTATAACTTGCAAAGAAATGAATATCAGAGAGTGAGAGGAACTTGT
TTATTGCAGCTTATAATGGTTACAAATAAAGCAATAGCATCACAAATTTCACAAATAAAGCATTTTTTTC
ACTGCATTCTAGTTGTGGTTTGTCCAAACTCATCAATGTATCTTATCATGTCTGGCTCTAGCTATCCCGC
CCCTAACTCCGCCCATCCCGCCCCTAACTCCGCCCAGTTCCGCCCATTCTCCGCCCCATGGCTGACTAAT
TTTTTTTATTTATGCAGAGGCCGAGGCCGCCTCGGCCTCTGAGCTATTCCAGAAGTAGTGAGGAGGCTTT
TTTGGAGGCCTAGGGACGTACCCAATTCGCCCTATAGTGAGTCGTATTACGCGCGCTCACTGGCCGTCGT
TTTACAACGTCGTGACTGGGAAAACCCTGGCGTTACCCAACTTAATCGCCTTGCAGCACATCCCCCTTTC
GCCAGCTGGCGTAATAGCGAAGAGGCCCGCACCGATCGCCCTTCCCAACAGTTGCGCAGCCTGAATGGCG
AATGGG
[124 nt withheld, positions 3367-3490]
C
[91 nt withheld, positions 3492-3582]
A
[49 nt withheld, positions 3584-3632]
CCTTTGACGTTGGAGTCCACGTTCTTT
[37 nt withheld, positions 3660-3696]
ACCCTATCTCGGTCTATTCTTTTGATTTATAAGGGATTTTGCCGATTTCGGCCTATTGGTTAAAAAATGA
GCTGATTTAACAAAAATTTAACGCGAATTTTAACAAAATATTAACGCTTACAATTTAGGTGGCACTTTTC
GGGGAAATGTGCGCGGAACCCCTATTTGTTTATTTTTCTAAATACATTCAAATATGTATCCGCTCATGAG
ACAATAACCCTGATAAATGCTTCAATAATATTGAAAAAGGAAGAGTATGAGTATTCAACATTTCCGTGTC
GCCCTTATTCCCTTTTTTGCGGCATTTTGCCTTCCTGTTTTTGCTCACCCAGAAACGCTGGTGAAAGTAA
AAGATGCTGAAGATCAGTTGGGTGCACGAGTGGGTTACATCGAACTGGATCTCAACAGCGGTAAGATCCT
TGAGAGTTTTCGCCCCGAAGAACGTTTTCCAATGATGAGCACTTTTAAAGTTCTGCTATGTGGCGCGGTA
TTATCCCGTATTGACGCCGGGCAAGAGCAACTCGGTCGCCGCATACACTATTCTCAGAATGACTTGGTTG
AGTACTCACCAGTCACAGAAAAGCATCTTACGGATGGCATGACAGTAAGAGAATTATGCAGTGCTGCCAT
AACCATGAGTGATAACACTGCGGCCAACTTACTTCTGACAACGATCGGAGGACCGAAGGAGCTAACCGCT
TTTTTGCACAACATGGGGGATCATGTAACTCGCCTTGATCGTTGGGAACCGGAGCTGAATGAAGCCATAC
CAAACGACGAGCGTGACACCACGATGCCTGTAGCAATGGCAACAACGTTGCGCAAACTATTAACTGGCGA
ACTACTTACTCTAGCTTCCCGGCAACAATTAATAGACTGGATGGAGGCGGATAAAGTTGCAGGACCACTT
CTGCGCTCGGCCCTTCCGGCTGGCTGGTTTATTGCTGATAAATCTGGAGCCGGTGAGCGTGGGTCTCGCG
GTATCATTGCAGCACTGGGGCCAGATGGTAAGCCCTCCCGTATCGTAGTTATCTACACGACGGGGAGTCA
GGCAACTATGGATGAACGAAATAGACAGATCGCTGAGATAGGTGCCTCACTGATTAAGCATTGGTAACTG
TCAGACCAAGTTTACTCATATATACTTTAGATTGATTTAAAACTTCATTTTTAATTTAAAAGGATCTAGG
TGAAGATCCTTTTTGATAATCTCATGACCAAAATCCCTTAACGTGAGTTTTCGTTCCACTGAGCGTCAGA
CCCCGTAGAAAAGATCAAAGGATCTTCTTGAGATCCTTTTTTTCTGCGCGTAATCTGCTGCTTGCAAACA
AAAAAACCACCGCTACCAGCGGTGGTTTGTTTGCCGGATCAAGAGCTACCAACTCTTTTTCCGAAGGTAA
CTGGCTTCAGCAGAGCGCAGATACCAAATACTGTTCTTCTAGTGTAGCCGTAGTTAGGCCACCACTTCAA
GAACTCTGTAGCACCGCCTACATACCTCGCTCTGCTAATCCTGTTACCAGTGGCTGCTGCCAGTGGCGAT
AAGTCGTGTCTTACCGGGTTGGACTCAAGACGATAGTTACCGGATAAGGCGCAGCGGTCGGGCTGAACGG
GGGGTTCGTGCACACAGCCCAGCTTGGAGCGAACGACCTACACCGAACTGAGATACCTACAGCGTGAGCT
ATGAGAAAGCGCCACGCTTCCCGAAGGGAGAAAGGCGGACAGGTATCCGGTAAGCGGCAGGGTCGGAACA
GGAGAGCGCACGAGGGAGCTTCCAGGGGGAAACGCCTGGTATCTTTATAGTCCTGTCGGGTTTCGCCACC
TCTGACTTGAGCGTCGATTTTTGTGATGCTCGTCAGGGGGGCGGAGCCTATGGAAAAACGCCAGCAACGC
GGCCTTTTTACGGTTCCTGGCCTTTTGCTGGCCTTTTGCTCACATGTTCTTTCCTGCGTTATCCCCTGAT
TCTGTGGATAACCGTATTACCGCCTTTGAGTGAGCTGATACCGCTCGCCGCAGCCGAACGACCGAGCGCA
GCGAGTCAGTGAGCGAGGAAGCGGAAGAGCGCCCAATACGCAAACCGCCTCTCCCCGCGCGTTGGCCGAT
TCATTAATGCAGCTGGCACGACAGGTTTCCCGACTGGAAAGCGGGCAGTGAGCGCAACGCAATTAATGTG
AGTTAGCTCACTCATTAGGCACCCCAGGCTTTACACTTTATGCTTCCGGCTCGTATGTTGTGTGGAATTG
TGAGCGGATAACAATTTCACACAGGAAACAGCTATGACCATGATTACGCCAAGCGCGCAATTAACCCTCA
CTAAAGGGAACAAAAGCTGGAGCTGCAAGCTTAATGTAGTCTTATGCAATACTCTTGTAGTCTTGCAACA
TGGTAACGATGAGTTAGCAACATGCCTTACAAGGAGAGAAAAAGCACCGTGCATGCCGATTGGTGGAAGT
AAGGTGGTACGATCGTGCCTTATTAGGAAGGCAACAGACGGGTCTGACATGGATTGGACGAACCACTGAA
TTGCCGCATTGCAGAGATATTGTATTTAAGTGCCTAGCTCGATACATAAACGGGTCTCTCTGGTTAGACC
AGATCTGAGCCTGGGAGCTCTCTGGCTAACTAGGGAACCCACTGCTTAAGCCTCAATAAAGCTTGCCTTG
AGTGCTTCAAGTAGTGTGTGCCCGTCTGTTGTGTGACTCTGGTAACTAGAGATCCCTCAGACCCTTTTAG
TCAGTGTGGAAAATCTCTAGCAGTGGCGCCCGAACAGGGACTTGAAAGCGAAAGGGAAACCAGAGGAGCT
CTCTCGACGCAGGACTCGGCTTGCTGAAGCGCGCACGGCAAGAGGCGAGGGGCGGCGACTGGTGAGTACG
CCAAAAATTTTGACTAGCGGAGGCTAGAAGGAGAGAGATGGGTGCGAGAGCGTCAGTATTAAGCGGGGGA
GAATTAGATCGCGATGGGAAAAAATTCGGTTAAGGCCAGGGGGAAAGAAAAAATATAAATTAAAACATAT
AGTATGGGCAAGCAGGGAGCTAGAACGATTCGCAGTTAATCCTGGCCTGTTAGAAACATCAGAAGGCTGT
AGACAAATACTGGGACAGCTACAACCATCCCTTCAGACAGGATCAGAAGAACTTAGATCATTATATAATA
CAGTAGCAACCCTCTATTGTGTGCATCAAAGGATAGAGATAAAAGACACCAAGGAAGCTTTAGACAAGAT
AGAGGAAGAGCAAAACAAAAGTAAGACCACCGCACAGCAAGCGGCCGCTGATCTTCAGACCTGGAGGAGG
AGATATGAGGGACAATTGGAGAAGTGAATTATATAAATATAAAGTAGTAAAAATTGAACCATTAGGAGTA
GCACCCACCAAGGCAAAGAGAAGAGTGGTGCAGAGAGAAAAAAGAGCAGTGGGAATAGGAGCTTTGTTCC
TTGGGTTCTTGGGAGCAGCAGGAAGCACTATGGGCGCAGCGTCAATGACGCTGACGGTACAGGCCAGACA
ATTATTGTCTGGTATAGTGCAGCAGCAGAACAATTTGCTGAGGGCTATTGAGGCGCAACAGCATCTGTTG
CAACTCACAGTCTGGGGCATCAAGCAGCTCCAGGCAAGAATCCTGGCTGTGGAAAGATACCTAAAGGATC
AACAGCTCCTGGGGATTTGGGGTTGCTCTGGAAAACTCATTTGCACCACTGCTGTGCCTTGGAATGCTAG
TTGGAGTAATAAATCTCTGGAACAGATTTGGAATCACACGACCTGGATGGAGTGGGACAGAGAAATTAAC
AATTACACAAGCTTAATACACTCCTTAATTGAAGAATCGCAAAACCAGCAAGAAAAGAATGAACAAGAAT
TATTGGAATTAGATAAATGGGCAAGTTTGTGGAATTGGTTTAACATAACAAATTGGCTGTGGTATATAAA
ATTATTCATAATGATAGTAGGAGGCTTGGTAGGTTTAAGAATAGTTTTTGCTGTACTTTCTATAGTGAAT
AGAGTTAGGCAGGGATATTCACCATTATCGTTTCAGACCCACCTCCCAACCCCGAGGGGACCCAGAGAGG
GCCTATTTCCCATGATTCCTTCATATTTGCATATACGATACAAGGCTGTTAGAGAGATAATTAGAATTAA
TTTGACTGTAAACACAAAGATATTAGTACAAAATACGTGACGTAGAAAGTAATAATTTCTTGGGTAGTTT
GCAGTTTTAAAATTATGTTTTAAAATGGACTATCATATGCTTACCGTAACTTGAAAGTATTTCGATTTCT
TGGCTTTATATATCTTGTGGAAAGGACGAAACACCGGTCCCGGATTACTGGATCGAGTTTTAGAGCTAGA
AATAGCAAGTTAAAATAAGGCTAGTCCGTTATCAACTTGAAAAAGTGGCACCGAGTCGGTGCTTTTTTAA
GCTTGGCGTAACTAGATCTTGAGACAAATGGCAGTATTCATCCACAATTTTAAAAGAAAAGGGGGGATTG
GGGGGTACAGTGCAGGGGAAAGAATAGTAGACATAATAGCAACAGACATACAAACTAAAGAATTACAAAA
ACAAATTACAAAAATTCAAAATTTTCGGGTTTATTACAGGGACAGCAGAGATCCACTTTGGCGCCGGCTC
GAGGGGG
