>Addgene plasmid #77225 | CAMK4 gRNA (BRDN0001147830) | depositor partial sequence | sequence record 144685 | Target Sequence
GTCCCGGATTACTGGATCGA
