>Addgene plasmid #77225 | CAMK4 gRNA (BRDN0001147830) | addgene partial sequence | sequence record 187353 | hU6-F
CGTAGAAAGTAATAATTTCTTGGGTAGTTTGCAGTTTTAAAATTATGTTTTAAAATGGACTATCATATGC
TTACCGTAACTTGAAAGTATTTCGATTTCTTGGCTTTATATATCTTGTGGAAAGGACGAAACACCGGTCC
CGGATTACTGGATCGAGTTTTAGAGCTAGAAATAGCAAGTTAAAATAAGGCTAGTCCGTTATCAACTTGA
AAAAGTGGCACCGAGTCGGTGCTTTTTTAAGCTTGGCGTAACTAGATCTTGAGACAAATGGCAGTATTCA
TCCACAATTTTAAAAGAAAAGGGGGGATTGGGGGGTACAGTGCAGGGGAAAGAATAGTAGACATAATAGC
AACAGACATACAAACTAAAGAATTACAAAAACAAATTACAAAAATTCAAAATTTTCGGGTTTATTACAGG
GACAGCAGAGATCCACTTTGGCGCCGGCTCGAGGGGGCCCGGGTGCAAAGATGGATAAAGTTTTAAACAG
AGAGGAATCTTTGCAGCTAATGGACCTTCTAGGTCTTGAAAGGAGTGGGAATTGGCTCCGGTGCCCGTCA
GTGGGCAGAG
